Addgene plasmid #207822: pLenti-Cas9-ZNF746
Purpose: Dual expression of Cas9 and sgRNA targeting ZNF746
Depositing lab: Ben Major. Depositing organization: Washington University in Saint Louis. Publication: Proximity proteomic analysis of the NRF family reveals the Parkinson's disease protein ZNF746/PARIS as a co-complexed repressor of NRF2. LaPak KM, Saeidi S, Bok I, Wamsley NT, Plutzer IB, Bhatt DP, Luo J, Ashrafi G, Ben Major M. Sci Signal. 2023 Dec 12;16(815):eadi9018. doi: 10.1126/scisignal.adi9018. Epub 2023 Dec 12. PubMed 38085818.
Backbone
  Vector backbone: pLenti-Cas9
  Vector type: Lentiviral, CRISPR
  Selectable markers: Blasticidin
Growth in bacteria
  Bacterial resistance: Ampicillin, 100 μg/mL
  Growth temperature: 37°C
  Growth strain: NEB Stable
  Copy number: High Copy
Gene/Insert
  Gene/Insert name: ZNF746 sgRNA (alt name: PARIS sgRNA)
  gRNA/shRNA sequence: gGCTCTACAAGCACGTGATG
  Species: H. sapiens (human)
  Entrez Gene: ZNF746 (a.k.a. PARIS)
  Promoter: EF-1a; U6
  Tag / fusion protein: FLAG (C terminal on insert)
  Cloning method: Gibson Cloning
Terms and licenses: Academic/Nonprofit Terms; Industry Terms: Not Available to Industry
How to cite: pLenti-Cas9-ZNF746 was a gift from Ben Major (Addgene plasmid # 207822 ; http://n2t.net/addgene:207822 ; RRID:Addgene_207822)
