[The description below was written by a language model from this plasmid's Addgene catalogue record and pLannotate feature annotations shown in this document.]
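Description:
pLenti-Cas9-ZNF746 is an all-in-one lentiviral CRISPR vector built on the pLenti-Cas9 backbone that delivers both Streptococcus pyogenes Cas9 and a single guide RNA directed against human ZNF746 (also known as PARIS). In bacteria it is maintained through a high-copy ColE1/pUC-type origin with ampicillin resistance (AmpR), and the backbone also carries an f1 origin and an SV40/EM7-driven BleoR cassette located outside the proviral region.

The transfer cassette has the layout of a self-inactivating HIV-1 vector. A CMV enhancer/promoter fused to a truncated 5' LTR drives genomic RNA production in packaging cells. It is followed by the Ψ packaging signal with a gag fragment, the Rev response element for nuclear export, and the cPPT/CTS. Downstream, a human U6 RNA polymerase III promoter transcribes the ZNF746-targeting spacer joined to the S. pyogenes gRNA scaffold. An EF-1α core promoter then drives the Cas9 coding sequence, followed on the same strand by blasticidin S deaminase (BSD), which allows blasticidin selection of transduced mammalian cells. The catalogue lists a C-terminal FLAG tag, presumably on Cas9, but neither the tag nor any linker between Cas9 and BSD is annotated in the feature table. A WPRE enhances transcript expression, and a ΔU3 3' LTR followed by a bGH polyadenylation signal closes the provirus. The annotation also detects an additional partial copy of the 3' LTR and flanking nef fragment just upstream of the full one.

The stated purpose is dual expression of Cas9 and the sgRNA, which fits stable disruption of ZNF746 in human cells. The associated study examined ZNF746/PARIS as a repressor associated with NRF2.
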