Features (pLannotate 1.2.2; 35 found; start..end, strand, type, name):
      8..70      +  CDS            nef (fragment): NEF_HV1Z2 - Experimental evidence at protein level: Swiss-Prot protein existence level 1. Extracellular Nef protein targets CD4(+) T-lymphocytes for apoptosis by interacting with CXCR4 surface receptors. From Human immunodeficiency virus type 1 group M subtype D (isolate Z2/CDC-Z34) (HIV-1).
     72..268     +  LTR            3' LTR (ΔU3) (fragment): self-inactivating 3' long terminal repeat (LTR) from HIV-1
    362..469     +  CDS            nef (fragment): NEF_HV1Z2 - Experimental evidence at protein level: Swiss-Prot protein existence level 1. Extracellular Nef protein targets CD4(+) T-lymphocytes for apoptosis by interacting with CXCR4 surface receptors. From Human immunodeficiency virus type 1 group M subtype D (isolate Z2/CDC-Z34) (HIV-1).
    471..704     +  LTR            3' LTR (ΔU3): self-inactivating 3' long terminal repeat (LTR) from HIV-1
    736..960     +  polyA_signal   bGH poly(A) signal: bovine growth hormone polyadenylation signal
    964..985     +  promoter       SV40 promoter (fragment): SV40 enhancer and early promoter
   1006..1434    +  rep_origin     f1 ori (sequence partly withheld): f1 bacteriophage origin of replication; arrow indicates direction of (+) strand synthesis
   1448..1777    +  promoter       SV40 promoter: SV40 enhancer and early promoter
   1825..1872    +  promoter       EM7 promoter: synthetic bacterial promoter&nbsp
   1891..2265    +  CDS            BleoR: antibiotic-binding protein; Sh ble from Streptoalloteichus hindustanus; confers resistance to bleomycin, phleomycin, and Zeocin™
   2275..2400    +  CDS            ble (fragment): BLE_KLEPN - Experimental evidence at protein level: Swiss-Prot protein existence level 1. Binding protein with a strong affinity to the bleomycin family of antibiotics. Binds to CL990; an antimitotic-antibiotic compound. From Klebsiella pneumoniae.
   2395..2516    +  polyA_signal   SV40 poly(A) signal: SV40 polyadenylation signal
   2587..2609    -  protein_bind   lac operator (fragment): The lac repressor binds to the lac operator to inhibit transcription in E. coli. This inhibition can be relieved by adding lactose or isopropyl-β-D-thiogalactopyranoside (IPTG). lac repressor encoded by lacI
   2613..2643    -  promoter       lac promoter: promoter for the E. coli lac operon
   2658..2679    -  protein_bind   CAP binding site: CAP binding activates transcription in the presence of cAMP. E. coli catabolite activator protein
   2692..2784    -  CDS            lacI (fragment): lac repressor; lacI; The lac repressor binds to the lac operator to inhibit transcription in E. coli. This inhibition can be relieved by adding lactose or isopropyl-β-D-thiogalactopyranoside (IPTG).
   2967..3555    -  rep_origin     ori: high-copy-number ColE1/pMB1/pBR322/pUC origin of replication
   3726..4586    -  CDS            AmpR: β-lactamase; bla; confers resistance to ampicillin, carbenicillin, and related antibiotics
   4587..4691    -  promoter       AmpR promoter: bla
   4750..4802    -  misc_feature   bom (fragment): basis of mobility region from pBR322
   4957..5336    +  enhancer       CMV enhancer: human cytomegalovirus immediate early enhancer
   5337..5536    +  promoter       CMV promoter: human cytomegalovirus (CMV) immediate early promoter
   5554..5734    +  LTR            5' LTR (truncated): truncated 5' long terminal repeat (LTR) from HIV-1
   5781..5906    +  misc_feature   HIV-1 Ψ: packaging signal of human immunodeficiency virus type 1
   5890..6253    +  CDS            HIV-1 gag (fragment): gag protein from human immunodeficiency virus 1; gag
   6399..6632    +  misc_feature   RRE: The Rev response element (RRE) of HIV-1 allows for Rev-dependent mRNA export from the nucleus to the cytoplasm.
   7009..7109    +  CDS            Rev (fragment): human immunodeficiency virus 1 (HIV-1) Rev protein; rev; enhances nuclear export of unspliced and incompletely spliced viral mRNAs
   7159..7276    +  misc_feature   cPPT/CTS: central polypurine tract and central termination sequence of HIV-1
   7327..7567    +  promoter       U6 promoter: RNA polymerase III promoter for human U6 snRNA
   7597..7672    +  misc_RNA       gRNA scaffold: guide RNA scaffold for the Streptococcus pyogenes CRISPR/Cas9 system
   7690..7708    +  CDS            small t antigen (fragment): SV40 (simian virus 40) small t antigen
   7734..7945    +  promoter       EF-1α core promoter: core promoter for human elongation factor EF-1α
   7970..12073   +  CDS            Cas9: Cas9 (Csn1) endonuclease from the Streptococcus pyogenes Type II CRISPR/Cas system generates RNA-guided double strand breaks in DNA
  12212..12610   +  CDS            BSD: blasticidin S deaminase; Aspergillus terreus BSD; confers resistance to blasticidin
  12626..13214   +  misc_feature   WPRE: woodchuck hepatitis virus posttranscriptional regulatory element
>Addgene plasmid #207822 | pLenti-Cas9-ZNF746 | addgene full sequence | sequence record 416685 | Addgene NGS Result
GTCGACTTTAAGACCAATGACTTACAAGGCAGCTGTAGATCTTAGCCACTTTTTAAAAGAAAAGGGGGGA
CTGGAAGGGCTAATTCACTCCCAACGAAGACAAGATCTGCTTTTTGCTTGTACTGGGTCTCTCTGGTTAG
ACCAGATCTGAGCCTGGGAGCTCTCTGGCTAACTAGGGAACCCACTGCTTAAGCCTCAATAAAGCTTGCC
TTGAGTGCTTCAAGTAGTGTGTGCCCGTCTGTTGTGTGACTCTGGTAACTAGAGATCCACYTCCCTSWTT
KRCTCAACTMAACVCARCGGCCMTKCCTCMGCKMGCCMCKGWCCCTGCGMTGSKGCCTCTTCCGCGTCTT
CGCCTTCGCCCTCAGACGAGTCGGATCTCCCTTTGGGCCGCCTCCCCGCGTCGACTTTAAGACCAATGAC
TTACAAGGCAGCTGTAGATCTTAGCCACTTTTTAAAAGAAAAGGGGGGACTGGAAGGGCTAATTCACTCC
CAACGAAGACAAGATCTGCTTTTTGCTTGTACTGGGTCTCTCTGGTTAGACCAGATCTGAGCCTGGGAGC
TCTCTGGCTAACTAGGGAACCCACTGCTTAAGCCTCAATAAAGCTTGCCTTGAGTGCTTCAAGTAGTGTG
TGCCCGTCTGTTGTGTGACTCTGGTAACTAGAGATCCCTCAGACCCTTTTAGTCAGTGTGGAAAATCTCT
AGCAGGGCCCGTTTAAACCCGCTGATCAGCCTCGACTGTGCCTTCTAGTTGCCAGCCATCTGTTGTTTGC
CCCTCCCCCGTGCCTTCCTTGACCCTGGAAGGTGCCACTCCCACTGTCCTTTCCTAATAAAATGAGGAAA
TTGCATCGCATTGTCTGAGTAGGTGTCATTCTATTCTGGGGGGTGGGGTGGGGCAGGACAGCAAGGGGGA
GGATTGGGAAGACAATAGCAGGCATGCTGGGGATGCGGTGGGCTCTATGGCTTCTGAGGCGGAAAGAACC
AGCTGGGGCTCTAGGGGGTATCCCC
[124 nt withheld, positions 1006-1129]
C
[91 nt withheld, positions 1131-1221]
A
[49 nt withheld, positions 1223-1271]
CCTTTGACGTTGGAGTCCACGTTCTTT
[37 nt withheld, positions 1299-1335]
ACCCTATCTCGGTCTATTCTTTTGATTTATAAGGGATTTTGCCGATTTCGGCCTATTGGTTAAAAAATGA
GCTGATTTAACAAAAATTTAACGCGAATTAATTCTGTGGAATGTGTGTCAGTTAGGGTGTGGAAAGTCCC
CAGGCTCCCCAGCAGGCAGAAGTATGCAAAGCATGCATCTCAATTAGTCAGCAACCAGGTGTGGAAAGTC
CCCAGGCTCCCCAGCAGGCAGAAGTATGCAAAGCATGCATCTCAATTAGTCAGCAACCATAGTCCCGCCC
CTAACTCCGCCCATCCCGCCCCTAACTCCGCCCAGTTCCGCCCATTCTCCGCCCCATGGCTGACTAATTT
TTTTTATTTATGCAGAGGCCGAGGCCGCCTCTGCCTCTGAGCTATTCCAGAAGTAGTGAGGAGGCTTTTT
TGGAGGCCTAGGCTTTTGCAAAAAGCTCCCGGGAGCTTGTATATCCATTTTCGGATCTGATCAGCACGTG
TTGACAATTAATCATCGGCATAGTATATCGGCATAGTATAATACGACAAGGTGAGGAACTAAACCATGGC
CAAGTTGACCAGTGCCGTTCCGGTGCTCACCGCGCGCGACGTCGCCGGAGCGGTCGAGTTCTGGACCGAC
CGGCTCGGGTTCTCCCGGGACTTCGTGGAGGACGACTTCGCCGGTGTGGTCCGGGACGACGTGACCCTGT
TCATCAGCGCGGTCCAGGACCAGGTGGTGCCGGACAACACCCTGGCCTGGGTGTGGGTGCGCGGCCTGGA
CGAGCTGTACGCCGAGTGGTCGGAGGTCGTGTCCACGAACTTCCGGGACGCCTCCGGGCCGGCCATGACC
GAGATCGGCGAGCAGCCGTGGGGGCGGGAGTTCGCCCTGCGCGACCCGGCCGGCAACTGCGTGCACTTCG
TGGCCGAGGAGCAGGACTGACACGTGCTACGAGATTTCGATTCCACCGCCGCCTTCTATGAAAGGTTGGG
CTTCGGAATCGTTTTCCGGGACGCCGGCTGGATGATCCTCCAGCGCGGGGATCTCATGCTGGAGTTCTTC
GCCCACCCCAACTTGTTTATTGCAGCTTATAATGGTTACAAATAAAGCAATAGCATCACAAATTTCACAA
ATAAAGCATTTTTTTCACTGCATTCTAGTTGTGGTTTGTCCAAACTCATCAATGTATCTTATCATGTCTG
TATACCGTCGACCTCTAGCTAGAGCTTGGCGTAATCATGGTCATAGCTGTTTCCTGTGTGAAATTGTTAT
CCGCTCACAATTCCACACAACATACGAGCCGGAAGCATAAAGTGTAAAGCCTGGGGTGCCTAATGAGTGA
GCTAACTCACATTAATTGCGTTGCGCTCACTGCCCGCTTTCCAGTCGGGAAACCTGTCGTGCCAGCTGCA
TTAATGAATCGGCCAACGCGCGGGGAGAGGCGGTTTGCGTATTGGGCGCTCTTCCGCTTCCTCGCTCACT
GACTCGCTGCGCTCGGTCGTTCGGCTGCGGCGAGCGGTATCAGCTCACTCAAAGGCGGTAATACGGTTAT
CCACAGAATCAGGGGATAACGCAGGAAAGAACATGTGAGCAAAAGGCCAGCAAAAGGCCAGGAACCGTAA
AAAGGCCGCGTTGCTGGCGTTTTTCCATAGGCTCCGCCCCCCTGACGAGCATCACAAAAATCGACGCTCA
AGTCAGAGGTGGCGAAACCCGACAGGACTATAAAGATACCAGGCGTTTCCCCCTGGAAGCTCCCTCGTGC
GCTCTCCTGTTCCGACCCTGCCGCTTACCGGATACCTGTCCGCCTTTCTCCCTTCGGGAAGCGTGGCGCT
TTCTCATAGCTCACGCTGTAGGTATCTCAGTTCGGTGTAGGTCGTTCGCTCCAAGCTGGGCTGTGTGCAC
GAACCCCCCGTTCAGCCCGACCGCTGCGCCTTATCCGGTAACTATCGTCTTGAGTCCAACCCGGTAAGAC
ACGACTTATCGCCACTGGCAGCAGCCACTGGTAACAGGATTAGCAGAGCGAGGTATGTAGGCGGTGCTAC
AGAGTTCTTGAAGTGGTGGCCTAACTACGGCTACACTAGAAGAACAGTATTTGGTATCTGCGCTCTGCTG
AAGCCAGTTACCTTCGGAAAAAGAGTTGGTAGCTCTTGATCCGGCAAACAAACCACCGCTGGTAGCGGTG
GTTTTTTTGTTTGCAAGCAGCAGATTACGCGCAGAAAAAAAGGATCTCAAGAAGATCCTTTGATCTTTTC
TACGGGGTCTGACGCTCAGTGGAACGAAAACTCACGTTAAGGGATTTTGGTCATGAGATTATCAAAAAGG
ATCTTCACCTAGATCCTTTTAAATTAAAAATGAAGTTTTAAATCAATCTAAAGTATATATGAGTAAACTT
GGTCTGACAGTTACCAATGCTTAATCAGTGAGGCACCTATCTCAGCGATCTGTCTATTTCGTTCATCCAT
AGTTGCCTGACTCCCCGTCGTGTAGATAACTACGATACGGGAGGGCTTACCATCTGGCCCCAGTGCTGCA
ATGATACCGCGAGACCCACGCTCACCGGCTCCAGATTTATCAGCAATAAACCAGCCAGCCGGAAGGGCCG
AGCGCAGAAGTGGTCCTGCAACTTTATCCGCCTCCATCCAGTCTATTAATTGTTGCCGGGAAGCTAGAGT
AAGTAGTTCGCCAGTTAATAGTTTGCGCAACGTTGTTGCCATTGCTACAGGCATCGTGGTGTCACGCTCG
TCGTTTGGTATGGCTTCATTCAGCTCCGGTTCCCAACGATCAAGGCGAGTTACATGATCCCCCATGTTGT
GCAAAAAAGCGGTTAGCTCCTTCGGTCCTCCGATCGTTGTCAGAAGTAAGTTGGCCGCAGTGTTATCACT
CATGGTTATGGCAGCACTGCATAATTCTCTTACTGTCATGCCATCCGTAAGATGCTTTTCTGTGACTGGT
GAGTACTCAACCAAGTCATTCTGAGAATAGTGTATGCGGCGACCGAGTTGCTCTTGCCCGGCGTCAATAC
GGGATAATACCGCGCCACATAGCAGAACTTTAAAAGTGCTCATCATTGGAAAACGTTCTTCGGGGCGAAA
ACTCTCAAGGATCTTACCGCTGTTGAGATCCAGTTCGATGTAACCCACTCGTGCACCCAACTGATCTTCA
GCATCTTTTACTTTCACCAGCGTTTCTGGGTGAGCAAAAACAGGAAGGCAAAATGCCGCAAAAAAGGGAA
TAAGGGCGACACGGAAATGTTGAATACTCATACTCTTCCTTTTTCAATATTATTGAAGCATTTATCAGGG
TTATTGTCTCATGAGCGGATACATATTTGAATGTATTTAGAAAAATAAACAAATAGGGGTTCCGCGCACA
TTTCCCCGAAAAGTGCCACCTGACGTCGACGGATCGGGAGATCTCCCGATCCCCTATGGTGCACTCTCAG
TACAATCTGCTCTGATGCCGCATAGTTAAGCCAGTATCTGCTCCCTGCTTGTGTGTTGGAGGTCGCTGAG
TAGTGCGCGAGCAAAATTTAAGCTACAACAAGGCAAGGCTTGACCGACAATTGCATGAAGAATCTGCTTA
GGGTTAGGCGTTTTGCGCTGCTTCGCGATGTACGGGCCAGATATACGCGTTGACATTGATTATTGACTAG
TTATTAATAGTAATCAATTACGGGGTCATTAGTTCATAGCCCATATATGGAGTTCCGCGTTACATAACTT
ACGGTAAATGGCCCGCCTGGCTGACCGCCCAACGACCCCCGCCCATTGACGTCAATAATGACGTATGTTC
CCATAGTAACGCCAATAGGGACTTTCCATTGACGTCAATGGGTGGAGTATTTACGGTAAACTGCCCACTT
GGCAGTACATCAAGTGTATCATATGCCAAGTACGCCCCCTATTGACGTCAATGACGGTAAATGGCCCGCC
TGGCATTATGCCCAGTACATGACCTTATGGGACTTTCCTACTTGGCAGTACATCTACGTATTAGTCATCG
CTATTACCATGGTGATGCGGTTTTGGCAGTACATCAATGGGCGTGGATAGCGGTTTGACTCACGGGGATT
TCCAAGTCTCCACCCCATTGACGTCAATGGGAGTTTGTTTTGGCACCAAAATCAACGGGACTTTCCAAAA
TGTCGTAACAACTCCGCCCCATTGACGCAAATGGGCGGTAGGCGTGTACGGTGGGAGGTCTATATAAGCA
GCGCGTTTTGCCTGTACTGGGTCTCTCTGGTTAGACCAGATCTGAGCCTGGGAGCTCTCTGGCTAACTAG
GGAACCCACTGCTTAAGCCTCAATAAAGCTTGCCTTGAGTGCTTCAAGTAGTGTGTGCCCGTCTGTTGTG
TGACTCTGGTAACTAGAGATCCCTCAGACCCTTTTAGTCAGTGTGGAAAATCTCTAGCAGTGGCGCCCGA
ACAGGGACTTGAAAGCGAAAGGGAAACCAGAGGAGCTCTCTCGACGCAGGACTCGGCTTGCTGAAGCGCG
CACGGCAAGAGGCGAGGGGCGGCGACTGGTGAGTACGCCAAAAATTTTGACTAGCGGAGGCTAGAAGGAG
AGAGATGGGTGCGAGAGCGTCAGTATTAAGCGGGGGAGAATTAGATCGCGATGGGAAAAAATTCGGTTAA
GGCCAGGGGGAAAGAAAAAATATAAATTAAAACATATAGTATGGGCAAGCAGGGAGCTAGAACGATTCGC
AGTTAATCCTGGCCTGTTAGAAACATCAGAAGGCTGTAGACAAATACTGGGACAGCTACAACCATCCCTT
CAGACAGGATCAGAAGAACTTAGATCATTATATAATACAGTAGCAACCCTCTATTGTGTGCATCAAAGGA
TAGAGATAAAAGACACCAAGGAAGCTTTAGACAAGATAGAGGAAGAGCAAAACAAAAGTAAGACCACCGC
ACAGCAAGCGGCCGCTGATCTTCAGACCTGGAGGAGGAGATATGAGGGACAATTGGAGAAGTGAATTATA
TAAATATAAAGTAGTAAAAATTGAACCATTAGGAGTAGCACCCACCAAGGCAAAGAGAAGAGTGGTGCAG
AGAGAAAAAAGAGCAGTGGGAATAGGAGCTTTGTTCCTTGGGTTCTTGGGAGCAGCAGGAAGCACTATGG
GCGCAGCGTCAATGACGCTGACGGTACAGGCCAGACAATTATTGTCTGGTATAGTGCAGCAGCAGAACAA
TTTGCTGAGGGCTATTGAGGCGCAACAGCATCTGTTGCAACTCACAGTCTGGGGCATCAAGCAGCTCCAG
GCAAGAATCCTGGCTGTGGAAAGATACCTAAAGGATCAACAGCTCCTGGGGATTTGGGGTTGCTCTGGAA
AACTCATTTGCACCACTGCTGTGCCTTGGAATGCTAGTTGGAGTAATAAATCTCTGGAACAGATTTGGAA
TCACACGACCTGGATGGAGTGGGACAGAGAAATTAACAATTACACAAGCTTAATACACTCCTTAATTGAA
GAATCGCAAAACCAGCAAGAAAAGAATGAACAAGAATTATTGGAATTAGATAAATGGGCAAGTTTGTGGA
ATTGGTTTAACATAACAAATTGGCTGTGGTATATAAAATTATTCATAATGATAGTAGGAGGCTTGGTAGG
TTTAAGAATAGTTTTTGCTGTACTTTCTATAGTGAATAGAGTTAGGCAGGGATATTCACCATTATCGTTT
CAGACCCACCTCCCAACCCCGAGGGGACCCGACAGGCCCGAAGGAATAGAAGAAGAAGGTGGAGAGAGAG
ACAGAGACAGATCCATTCGATTAGTGAACGGATCGGCACTGCGTGCGCCAATTCTGCAGACAAATGGCAG
TATTCATCCACAATTTTAAAAGAAAAGGGGGGATTGGGGGGTACAGTGCAGGGGAAAGAATAGTAGACAT
AATAGCAACAGACATACAAACTAAAGAATTACAAAAACAAATTACAAAAATTCAAAATTTTCGGGTTTAT
TACAGGGACAGCAGAGATCCAGTTTGGTTAATTAAGGTACCGAGGGCCTATTTCCCATGATTCCTTCATA
TTTGCATATACGATACAAGGCTGTTAGAGAGATAATTAGAATTAATTTGACTGTAAACACAAAGATATTA
GTACAAAATACGTGACGTAGAAAGTAATAATTTCTTGGGTAGTTTGCAGTTTTAAAATTATGTTTTAAAA
TGGACTATCATATGCTTACCGTAACTTGAAAGTATTTCGATTTCTTGGCTTTATATATCTTGTGGAAAGG
ACGAAACACCGGGCTCTACAAGCACGTGATGGTTTTAGAGCTAGAAATAGCAAGTTAAAATAAGGCTAGT
CCGTTATCAACTTGAAAAAGTGGCACCGAGTCGGTGCTTTTTTGAATTCGCTAGCTAGGTCTTGAAAGGA
GTGGGAATTGGCTCCGGTGCCCGTCAGTGGGCAGAGCGCACATCGCCCACAGTCCCCGAGAAGTTGGGGG
GAGGGGTCGGCAATTGATCCGGTGCCTAGAGAAGGTGGCGCGGGGTAAACTGGGAAAGTGATGTCGTGTA
CTGGCTCCGCCTTTTTCCCGAGGGTGGGGGAGAACCGTATATAAGTGCAGTAGTCGCCGTGAACGTTCTT
TTTCGCAACGGGTTTGCCGCCAGAACACAGGACCGGTTCTAGAGCGCTGCCACCATGGACAAGAAGTACA
GCATCGGCCTGGACATCGGCACCAACTCTGTGGGCTGGGCCGTGATCACCGACGAGTACAAGGTGCCCAG
CAAGAAATTCAAGGTGCTGGGCAACACCGACCGGCACAGCATCAAGAAGAACCTGATCGGAGCCCTGCTG
TTCGACAGCGGCGAAACAGCCGAGGCCACCCGGCTGAAGAGAACCGCCAGAAGAAGATACACCAGACGGA
AGAACCGGATCTGCTATCTGCAAGAGATCTTCAGCAACGAGATGGCCAAGGTGGACGACAGCTTCTTCCA
CAGACTGGAAGAGTCCTTCCTGGTGGAAGAGGATAAGAAGCACGAGCGGCACCCCATCTTCGGCAACATC
GTGGACGAGGTGGCCTACCACGAGAAGTACCCCACCATCTACCACCTGAGAAAGAAACTGGTGGACAGCA
CCGACAAGGCCGACCTGCGGCTGATCTATCTGGCCCTGGCCCACATGATCAAGTTCCGGGGCCACTTCCT
GATCGAGGGCGACCTGAACCCCGACAACAGCGACGTGGACAAGCTGTTCATCCAGCTGGTGCAGACCTAC
AACCAGCTGTTCGAGGAAAACCCCATCAACGCCAGCGGCGTGGACGCCAAGGCCATCCTGTCTGCCAGAC
TGAGCAAGAGCAGACGGCTGGAAAATCTGATCGCCCAGCTGCCCGGCGAGAAGAAGAATGGCCTGTTCGG
AAACCTGATTGCCCTGAGCCTGGGCCTGACCCCCAACTTCAAGAGCAACTTCGACCTGGCCGAGGATGCC
AAACTGCAGCTGAGCAAGGACACCTACGACGACGACCTGGACAACCTGCTGGCCCAGATCGGCGACCAGT
ACGCCGACCTGTTTCTGGCCGCCAAGAACCTGTCCGACGCCATCCTGCTGAGCGACATCCTGAGAGTGAA
CACCGAGATCACCAAGGCCCCCCTGAGCGCCTCTATGATCAAGAGATACGACGAGCACCACCAGGACCTG
ACCCTGCTGAAAGCTCTCGTGCGGCAGCAGCTGCCTGAGAAGTACAAAGAGATTTTCTTCGACCAGAGCA
AGAACGGCTACGCCGGCTACATTGACGGCGGAGCCAGCCAGGAAGAGTTCTACAAGTTCATCAAGCCCAT
CCTGGAAAAGATGGACGGCACCGAGGAACTGCTCGTGAAGCTGAACAGAGAGGACCTGCTGCGGAAGCAG
CGGACCTTCGACAACGGCAGCATCCCCCACCAGATCCACCTGGGAGAGCTGCACGCCATTCTGCGGCGGC
AGGAAGATTTTTACCCATTCCTGAAGGACAACCGGGAAAAGATCGAGAAGATCCTGACCTTCCGCATCCC
CTACTACGTGGGCCCTCTGGCCAGGGGAAACAGCAGATTCGCCTGGATGACCAGAAAGAGCGAGGAAACC
ATCACCCCCTGGAACTTCGAGGAAGTGGTGGACAAGGGCGCTTCCGCCCAGAGCTTCATCGAGCGGATGA
CCAACTTCGATAAGAACCTGCCCAACGAGAAGGTGCTGCCCAAGCACAGCCTGCTGTACGAGTACTTCAC
CGTGTATAACGAGCTGACCAAAGTGAAATACGTGACCGAGGGAATGAGAAAGCCCGCCTTCCTGAGCGGC
GAGCAGAAAAAGGCCATCGTGGACCTGCTGTTCAAGACCAACCGGAAAGTGACCGTGAAGCAGCTGAAAG
AGGACTACTTCAAGAAAATCGAGTGCTTCGACTCCGTGGAAATCTCCGGCGTGGAAGATCGGTTCAACGC
CTCCCTGGGCACATACCACGATCTGCTGAAAATTATCAAGGACAAGGACTTCCTGGACAATGAGGAAAAC
GAGGACATTCTGGAAGATATCGTGCTGACCCTGACACTGTTTGAGGACAGAGAGATGATCGAGGAACGGC
TGAAAACCTATGCCCACCTGTTCGACGACAAAGTGATGAAGCAGCTGAAGCGGCGGAGATACACCGGCTG
GGGCAGGCTGAGCCGGAAGCTGATCAACGGCATCCGGGACAAGCAGTCCGGCAAGACAATCCTGGATTTC
CTGAAGTCCGACGGCTTCGCCAACAGAAACTTCATGCAGCTGATCCACGACGACAGCCTGACCTTTAAAG
AGGACATCCAGAAAGCCCAGGTGTCCGGCCAGGGCGATAGCCTGCACGAGCACATTGCCAATCTGGCCGG
CAGCCCCGCCATTAAGAAGGGCATCCTGCAGACAGTGAAGGTGGTGGACGAGCTCGTGAAAGTGATGGGC
CGGCACAAGCCCGAGAACATCGTGATCGAAATGGCCAGAGAGAACCAGACCACCCAGAAGGGACAGAAGA
ACAGCCGCGAGAGAATGAAGCGGATCGAAGAGGGCATCAAAGAGCTGGGCAGCCAGATCCTGAAAGAACA
CCCCGTGGAAAACACCCAGCTGCAGAACGAGAAGCTGTACCTGTACTACCTGCAGAATGGGCGGGATATG
TACGTGGACCAGGAACTGGACATCAACCGGCTGTCCGACTACGATGTGGACCATATCGTGCCTCAGAGCT
TTCTGAAGGACGACTCCATCGACAACAAGGTGCTGACCAGAAGCGACAAGAACCGGGGCAAGAGCGACAA
CGTGCCCTCCGAAGAGGTCGTGAAGAAGATGAAGAACTACTGGCGGCAGCTGCTGAACGCCAAGCTGATT
ACCCAGAGAAAGTTCGACAATCTGACCAAGGCCGAGAGAGGCGGCCTGAGCGAACTGGATAAGGCCGGCT
TCATCAAGAGACAGCTGGTGGAAACCCGGCAGATCACAAAGCACGTGGCACAGATCCTGGACTCCCGGAT
GAACACTAAGTACGACGAGAATGACAAGCTGATCCGGGAAGTGAAAGTGATCACCCTGAAGTCCAAGCTG
GTGTCCGATTTCCGGAAGGATTTCCAGTTTTACAAAGTGCGCGAGATCAACAACTACCACCACGCCCACG
ACGCCTACCTGAACGCCGTCGTGGGAACCGCCCTGATCAAAAAGTACCCTAAGCTGGAAAGCGAGTTCGT
GTACGGCGACTACAAGGTGTACGACGTGCGGAAGATGATCGCCAAGAGCGAGCAGGAAATCGGCAAGGCT
ACCGCCAAGTACTTCTTCTACAGCAACATCATGAACTTTTTCAAGACCGAGATTACCCTGGCCAACGGCG
AGATCCGGAAGCGGCCTCTGATCGAGACAAACGGCGAAACCGGGGAGATCGTGTGGGATAAGGGCCGGGA
TTTTGCCACCGTGCGGAAAGTGCTGAGCATGCCCCAAGTGAATATCGTGAAAAAGACCGAGGTGCAGACA
GGCGGCTTCAGCAAAGAGTCTATCCTGCCCAAGAGGAACAGCGATAAGCTGATCGCCAGAAAGAAGGACT
GGGACCCTAAGAAGTACGGCGGCTTCGACAGCCCCACCGTGGCCTATTCTGTGCTGGTGGTGGCCAAAGT
GGAAAAGGGCAAGTCCAAGAAACTGAAGAGTGTGAAAGAGCTGCTGGGGATCACCATCATGGAAAGAAGC
AGCTTCGAGAAGAATCCCATCGACTTTCTGGAAGCCAAGGGCTACAAAGAAGTGAAAAAGGACCTGATCA
TCAAGCTGCCTAAGTACTCCCTGTTCGAGCTGGAAAACGGCCGGAAGAGAATGCTGGCCTCTGCCGGCGA
ACTGCAGAAGGGAAACGAACTGGCCCTGCCCTCCAAATATGTGAACTTCCTGTACCTGGCCAGCCACTAT
GAGAAGCTGAAGGGCTCCCCCGAGGATAATGAGCAGAAACAGCTGTTTGTGGAACAGCACAAGCACTACC
TGGACGAGATCATCGAGCAGATCAGCGAGTTCTCCAAGAGAGTGATCCTGGCCGACGCTAATCTGGACAA
AGTGCTGTCCGCCTACAACAAGCACCGGGATAAGCCCATCAGAGAGCAGGCCGAGAATATCATCCACCTG
TTTACCCTGACCAATCTGGGAGCCCCTGCCGCCTTCAAGTACTTTGACACCACCATCGACCGGAAGAGGT
ACACCAGCACCAAAGAGGTGCTGGACGCCACCCTGATCCACCAGAGCATCACCGGCCTGTACGAGACACG
GATCGACCTGTCTCAGCTGGGAGGCGACAAGCGACCTGCCGCCACAAAGAAGGCTGGACAGGCTAAGAAG
AAGAAAGATTACAAAGACGATGACGATAAGGGATCCGGCGCAACAAACTTCTCTCTGCTGAAACAAGCCG
GAGATGTCGAAGAGAATCCTGGACCGATGGCCAAGCCTTTGTCTCAAGAAGAATCCACCCTCATTGAAAG
AGCAACGGCTACAATCAACAGCATCCCCATCTCTGAAGACTACAGCGTCGCCAGCGCAGCTCTCTCTAGC
GACGGCCGCATCTTCACTGGTGTCAATGTATATCATTTTACTGGGGGACCTTGTGCAGAACTCGTGGTGC
TGGGCACTGCTGCTGCTGCGGCAGCTGGCAACCTGACTTGTATCGTCGCGATCGGAAATGAGAACAGGGG
CATCTTGAGCCCCTGCGGACGGTGCCGACAGGTGCTTCTCGATCTGCATCCTGGGATCAAAGCCATAGTG
AAGGACAGTGATGGACAGCCGACGGCAGTTGGGATTCGTGAATTGCTGCCCTCTGGTTATGTGTGGGAGG
GCTAAACGCGTTAAGTCGACAATCAACCTCTGGATTACAAAATTTGTGAAAGATTGACTGGTATTCTTAA
CTATGTTGCTCCTTTTACGCTATGTGGATACGCTGCTTTAATGCCTTTGTATCATGCTATTGCTTCCCGT
ATGGCTTTCATTTTCTCCTCCTTGTATAAATCCTGGTTGCTGTCTCTTTATGAGGAGTTGTGGCCCGTTG
TCAGGCAACGTGGCGTGGTGTGCACTGTGTTTGCTGACGCAACCCCCACTGGTTGGGGCATTGCCACCAC
CTGTCAGCTCCTTTCCGGGACTTTCGCTTTCCCCCTCCCTATTGCCACGGCGGAACTCATCGCCGCCTGC
CTTGCCCGCTGCTGGACAGGGGCTCGGCTGTTGGGCACTGACAATTCCGTGGTGTTGTCGGGGAAATCAT
CGTCCTTTCCTTGGCTGCTCGCCTGTGTTGCCACCTGGATTCTGCGCGGGACGTCCTTCTGCTACGTCCC
TTCGGCCCTCAATCCAGCGGACCTTCCTTCCCGCGGCCTGCTGCCGGCTCTGCGGCCTCTTCCGCGTCTT
CGCCTTCGCCCTCAGACGAGTCGGATCTCCCTTTGGGCCGCCTCCCCGC
